>Addgene plasmid #231576 | dSpyCas9-E566-GS-LOV2-VPR | addgene full sequence | sequence record 460798 | Addgene NGS Result
GTCGACGGATCGGGAGATCTCCCGATCCCCTATGGTGCACTCTCAGTACAATCTGCTCTGATGCCGCATA
GTTAAGCCAGTATCTGCTCCCTGCTTGTGTGTTGGAGGTCGCTGAGTAGTGCGCGAGCAAAATTTAAGCT
ACAACAAGGCAAGGCTTGACCGACAATTGCATGAAGAATCTGCTTAGGGTTAGGCGTTTTGCGCTGCTTC
GCGATGTACGGGCCAGATATACGCGTTGACATTGATTATTGACTAGTTATTAATAGTAATCAATTACGGG
GTCATTAGTTCATAGCCCATATATGGAGTTCCGCGTTACATAACTTACGGTAAATGGCCCGCCTGGCTGA
CCGCCCAACGACCCCCGCCCATTGACGTCAATAATGACGTATGTTCCCATAGTAACGCCAATAGGGACTT
TCCATTGACGTCAATGGGTGGAGTATTTACGGTAAACTGCCCACTTGGCAGTACATCAAGTGTATCATAT
GCCAAGTACGCCCCCTATTGACGTCAATGACGGTAAATGGCCCGCCTGGCATTATGCCCAGTACATGACC
TTATGGGACTTTCCTACTTGGCAGTACATCTACGTATTAGTCATCGCTATTACCATGGTGATGCGGTTTT
GGCAGTACATCAATGGGCGTGGATAGCGGTTTGACTCACGGGGATTTCCAAGTCTCCACCCCATTGACGT
CAATGGGAGTTTGTTTTGGCACCAAAATCAACGGGACTTTCCAAAATGTCGTAACAACTCCGCCCCATTG
ACGCAAATGGGCGGTAGGCGTGTACGGTGGGAGGTCTATATAAGCAGCGCGTTTTGCCTGTACTGGGTCT
CTCTGGTTAGACCAGATCTGAGCCTGGGAGCTCTCTGGCTAACTAGGGAACCCACTGCTTAAGCCTCAAT
AAAGCTTGCCTTGAGTGCTTCAAGTAGTGTGTGCCCGTCTGTTGTGTGACTCTGGTAACTAGAGATCCCT
CAGACCCTTTTAGTCAGTGTGGAAAATCTCTAGCAGTGGCGCCCGAACAGGGACTTGAAAGCGAAAGGGA
AACCAGAGGAGCTCTCTCGACGCAGGACTCGGCTTGCTGAAGCGCGCACGGCAAGAGGCGAGGGGCGGCG
ACTGGTGAGTACGCCAAAAATTTTGACTAGCGGAGGCTAGAAGGAGAGAGATGGGTGCGAGAGCGTCAGT
ATTAAGCGGGGGAGAATTAGATCGCGATGGGAAAAAATTCGGTTAAGGCCAGGGGGAAAGAAAAAATATA
AATTAAAACATATAGTATGGGCAAGCAGGGAGCTAGAACGATTCGCAGTTAATCCTGGCCTGTTAGAAAC
ATCAGAAGGCTGTAGACAAATACTGGGACAGCTACAACCATCCCTTCAGACAGGATCAGAAGAACTTAGA
TCATTATATAATACAGTAGCAACCCTCTATTGTGTGCATCAAAGGATAGAGATAAAAGACACCAAGGAAG
CTTTAGACAAGATAGAGGAAGAGCAAAACAAAAGTAAGACCACCGCACAGCAAGCGGCCGCTGATCTTCA
GACCTGGAGGAGGAGATATGAGGGACAATTGGAGAAGTGAATTATATAAATATAAAGTAGTAAAAATTGA
ACCATTAGGAGTAGCACCCACCAAGGCAAAGAGAAGAGTGGTGCAGAGAGAAAAAAGAGCAGTGGGAATA
GGAGCTTTGTTCCTTGGGTTCTTGGGAGCAGCAGGAAGCACTATGGGCGCAGCGTCAATGACGCTGACGG
TACAGGCCAGACAATTATTGTCTGGTATAGTGCAGCAGCAGAACAATTTGCTGAGGGCTATTGAGGCGCA
ACAGCATCTGTTGCAACTCACAGTCTGGGGCATCAAGCAGCTCCAGGCAAGAATCCTGGCTGTGGAAAGA
TACCTAAAGGATCAACAGCTCCTGGGGATTTGGGGTTGCTCTGGAAAACTCATTTGCACCACTGCTGTGC
CTTGGAATGCTAGTTGGAGTAATAAATCTCTGGAACAGATTTGGAATCACACGACCTGGATGGAGTGGGA
CAGAGAAATTAACAATTACACAAGCTTAATACACTCCTTAATTGAAGAATCGCAAAACCAGCAAGAAAAG
AATGAACAAGAATTATTGGAATTAGATAAATGGGCAAGTTTGTGGAATTGGTTTAACATAACAAATTGGC
TGTGGTATATAAAATTATTCATAATGATAGTAGGAGGCTTGGTAGGTTTAAGAATAGTTTTTGCTGTACT
TTCTATAGTGAATAGAGTTAGGCAGGGATATTCACCATTATCGTTTCAGACCCACCTCCCAACCCCGAGG
GGACCCGACAGGCCCGAAGGAATAGAAGAAGAAGGTGGAGAGAGAGACAGAGACAGATCCATTCGATTAG
TGAACGGATCGGCACTGCGTGCGCCAATTCTGCAGACAAATGGCAGTATTCATCCACAATTTTAAAAGAA
AAGGGGGGATTGGGGGGTACAGTGCAGGGGAAAGAATAGTAGACATAATAGCAACAGACATACAAACTAA
AGAATTACAAAAACAAATTACAAAAATTCAAAATTTTCGGGTTTATTACAGGGACAGCAGAGATCCAGTT
TGGTTAATTAATGCAAAGATGGATAAAGTTTTAAACAGAGAGGAATCTTTGCAGCTAATGGACCTTCTAG
GTCTTGAAAGGAGTGGGAATTGGCTCCGGTGCCCGTCAGTGGGCAGAGCGCACATCGCCCACAGTCCCCG
AGAAGTTGGGGGGAGGGGTCGGCAATTGAACCGGTGCCTAGAGAAGGTGGCGCGGGGTAAACTGGGAAAG
TGATGTCGTGTACTGGCTCCGCCTTTTTCCCGAGGGTGGGGGAGAACCGTATATAAGTGCAGTAGTCGCC
GTGAACGTTCTTTTTCGCAACGGGTTTGCCGCCAGAACACAGGTAAGTGCCGTGTGTGGTTCCCGCGGGC
CTGGCCTCTTTACGGGTTATGGCCCTTGCGTGCCTTGAATTACTTCCACCTGGCTGCAGTACGTGATTCT
TGATCCCGAGCTTCGGGTTGGAAGTGGGTGGGAGAGTTCGAGGCCTTGCGCTTAAGGAGCCCCTTCGCCT
CGTGCTTGAGTTGAGGCCTGGCCTGGGCGCTGGGGCCGCCGCGTGCGAATCTGGTGGCACCTTCGCGCCT
GTCTCGCTGCTTTCGATAAGTCTCTAGCCATTTAAAATTTTTGATGACCTGCTGCGACGCTTTTTTTCTG
GCAAGATAGTCTTGTAAATGCGGGCCAAGATCTGCACACTGGTATTTCGGTTTTTGGGGCCGCGGGCGGC
GACGGGGCCCGTGCGTCCCAGCGCACATGTTCGGCGAGGCGGGGCCTGCGAGCGCGGCCACCGAGAATCG
GACGGGGGTAGTCTCAAGCTGGCCGGCCTGCTCTGGTGCCTGGCCTCGCGCCGCCGTGTATCGCCCCGCC
CTGGGCGGCAAGGCTGGCCCGGTCGGCACCAGTTGCGTGAGCGGAAAGATGGCCGCTTCCCGGCCCTGCT
GCAGGGAGCTCAAAATGGAGGACGCGGCGCTCGGGAGAGCGGGCGGGTGAGTCACCCACACAAAGGAAAA
GGGCCTTTCCGTCCTCAGCCGTCGCTTCATGTGACTCCACGGAGTACCGGGCGCCGTCCAGGCACCTCGA
TTAGTTCTCGAGCTTTTGGAGTACGTCGTCTTTAGGTTGGGGGGAGGGGTTTTATGCGATGGAGTTTCCC
CACACTGAGTGGGTGGAGACTGAAGTTAGGCCAGCTTGGCACTTGATGTAATTCTCCTTGGAATTTGCCC
TTTTTGAGTTTGGATCTTGGTTCATTCTCAAGCCTCAGACAGTGGTTCAAAGTTTTTTTCTTCCATTTCA
GGTGTCGTGACGTACGGCCACCATGAGCCCCAAGAAGAAGAGAAAGGTGGAGGCCAGCGACAAGAAGTAC
AGCATCGGCCTGGCCATCGGCACCAACTCTGTGGGCTGGGCCGTGATCACCGACGAGTACAAGGTGCCCA
GCAAGAAATTCAAGGTGCTGGGCAACACCGACCGGCACAGCATCAAGAAGAACCTGATCGGAGCCCTGCT
GTTCGACAGCGGCGAAACAGCCGAGGCCACCCGGCTGAAGAGAACCGCCAGAAGAAGATACACCAGACGG
AAGAACCGGATCTGCTATCTGCAAGAGATCTTCAGCAACGAGATGGCCAAGGTGGACGACAGCTTCTTCC
ACAGACTGGAAGAGTCCTTCCTGGTGGAAGAGGATAAGAAGCACGAGCGGCACCCCATCTTCGGCAACAT
CGTGGACGAGGTGGCCTACCACGAGAAGTACCCCACCATCTACCACCTGAGAAAGAAACTGGTGGACAGC
ACCGACAAGGCCGACCTGCGGCTGATCTATCTGGCCCTGGCCCACATGATCAAGTTCCGGGGCCACTTCC
TGATCGAGGGCGACCTGAACCCCGACAACAGCGACGTGGACAAGCTGTTCATCCAGCTGGTGCAGACCTA
CAACCAGCTGTTCGAGGAAAACCCCATCAACGCCAGCGGCGTGGACGCCAAGGCCATCCTGTCTGCCAGA
CTGAGCAAGAGCAGACGGCTGGAAAATCTGATCGCCCAGCTGCCCGGCGAGAAGAAGAATGGCCTGTTCG
GCAACCTGATTGCCCTGAGCCTGGGCCTGACCCCCAACTTCAAGAGCAACTTCGACCTGGCCGAGGATGC
CAAACTGCAGCTGAGCAAGGACACCTACGACGACGACCTGGACAACCTGCTGGCCCAGATCGGCGACCAG
TACGCCGACCTGTTTCTGGCCGCCAAGAACCTGTCCGACGCCATCCTGCTGAGCGACATCCTGAGAGTGA
ACACCGAGATCACCAAGGCCCCCCTGAGCGCCTCTATGATCAAGAGATACGACGAGCACCACCAGGACCT
GACCCTGCTGAAAGCTCTCGTGCGGCAGCAGCTGCCTGAGAAGTACAAAGAGATTTTCTTCGACCAGAGC
AAGAACGGCTACGCCGGCTACATTGACGGCGGAGCCAGCCAGGAAGAGTTCTACAAGTTCATCAAGCCCA
TCCTGGAAAAGATGGACGGCACCGAGGAACTGCTCGTGAAGCTGAACAGAGAGGACCTGCTGCGGAAGCA
GCGGACCTTCGACAACGGCAGCATCCCCCACCAGATCCACCTGGGAGAGCTGCACGCCATTCTGCGGCGG
CAGGAAGATTTTTACCCATTCCTGAAGGACAACCGGGAAAAGATCGAGAAGATCCTGACCTTCCGCATCC
CCTACTACGTGGGCCCTCTGGCCAGGGGAAACAGCAGATTCGCCTGGATGACCAGAAAGAGCGAGGAAAC
CATCACCCCCTGGAACTTCGAGGAAGTGGTGGACAAGGGCGCTTCCGCCCAGAGCTTCATCGAGCGGATG
ACCAACTTCGATAAGAACCTGCCCAACGAGAAGGTGCTGCCCAAGCACAGCCTGCTGTACGAGTACTTCA
CCGTGTATAACGAGCTGACCAAAGTGAAATACGTGACCGAGGGAATGAGAAAGCCCGCCTTCCTGAGCGG
CGAGCAGAAAAAGGCCATCGTGGACCTGCTGTTCAAGACCAACCGGAAAGTGACCGTGAAGCAGCTGAAA
GAGAGCGGACTTGCTACAACTTTGGAGCGGATTGAGAAGAATTTCGTCATAACTGATCCCAGGTTGCCTG
ATAATCCTATAATATTCGCCTCCGATAGTTTTCTTCAACTTACGGAGTACTCCAGAGAGGAGATACTGGG
AAGGAATTGCAGATTCCTCCAAGGTCCAGAAACTGATAGAGCTACTGTGAGGAAGATACGGGATGCCATT
GACAATCAAACTGAAGTGACAGTGCAACTTATCAATTACACCAAGTCAGGGAAAAAATTCTGGAACCTGT
TCCATTTGCAACCCATGAGGGACCAAAAGGGCGATGTGCAATATTTCATAGGCGTTCAACTTGATGGTAC
TGAACACGTCAGAGATGCGGCGGAGCGAGAAGGAGTGATGCTGATTAAGAAAACAGCAGAGAATATCGAC
GAAGCGGCGAAAGGAAGCGACTACTTCAAGAAAATCGAGTGCTTCGACTCCGTGGAAATCTCCGGCGTGG
AAGATCGGTTCAACGCCTCCCTGGGCACATACCACGATCTGCTGAAAATTATCAAGGACAAGGACTTCCT
GGACAATGAGGAAAACGAGGACATTCTGGAAGATATCGTGCTGACCCTGACACTGTTTGAGGACAGAGAG
ATGATCGAGGAACGGCTGAAAACCTATGCCCACCTGTTCGACGACAAAGTGATGAAGCAGCTGAAGCGGC
GGAGATACACCGGCTGGGGCAGGCTGAGCCGGAAGCTGATCAACGGCATCCGGGACAAGCAGTCCGGCAA
GACAATCCTGGATTTCCTGAAGTCCGACGGCTTCGCCAACAGAAACTTCATGCAGCTGATCCACGACGAC
AGCCTGACCTTTAAAGAGGACATCCAGAAAGCCCAGGTGTCCGGCCAGGGCGATAGCCTGCACGAGCACA
TTGCCAATCTGGCCGGCAGCCCCGCCATTAAGAAGGGCATCCTGCAGACAGTGAAGGTGGTGGACGAGCT
CGTGAAAGTGATGGGCCGGCACAAGCCCGAGAACATCGTGATCGAAATGGCCAGAGAGAACCAGACCACC
CAGAAGGGACAGAAGAACAGCCGCGAGAGAATGAAGCGGATCGAAGAGGGCATCAAAGAGCTGGGCAGCC
AGATCCTGAAAGAACACCCCGTGGAAAACACCCAGCTGCAGAACGAGAAGCTGTACCTGTACTACCTGCA
GAATGGGCGGGATATGTACGTGGACCAGGAACTGGACATCAACCGGCTGTCCGACTACGATGTGGACGCT
ATCGTGCCTCAGAGCTTTCTGAAGGACGACTCCATCGACAACAAGGTGCTGACCAGAAGCGACAAGAACC
GGGGCAAGAGCGACAACGTGCCCTCCGAAGAGGTCGTGAAGAAGATGAAGAACTACTGGCGGCAGCTGCT
GAACGCCAAGCTGATTACCCAGAGAAAGTTCGACAATCTGACCAAGGCCGAGAGAGGCGGCCTGAGCGAA
CTGGATAAGGCCGGCTTCATCAAGAGACAGCTGGTGGAAACCCGGCAGATCACAAAGCACGTGGCACAGA
TCCTGGACTCCCGGATGAACACTAAGTACGACGAGAATGACAAGCTGATCCGGGAAGTGAAAGTGATCAC
CCTGAAGTCCAAGCTGGTGTCCGATTTCCGGAAGGATTTCCAGTTTTACAAAGTGCGCGAGATCAACAAC
TACCACCACGCCCACGACGCCTACCTGAACGCCGTCGTGGGAACCGCCCTGATCAAAAAGTACCCTAAGC
TGGAAAGCGAGTTCGTGTACGGCGACTACAAGGTGTACGACGTGCGGAAGATGATCGCCAAGAGCGAGCA
GGAAATCGGCAAGGCTACCGCCAAGTACTTCTTCTACAGCAACATCATGAACTTTTTCAAGACCGAGATT
ACCCTGGCCAACGGCGAGATCCGGAAGCGGCCTCTGATCGAGACAAACGGCGAAACCGGGGAGATCGTGT
GGGATAAGGGCCGGGATTTTGCCACCGTGCGGAAAGTGCTGAGCATGCCCCAAGTGAATATCGTGAAAAA
GACCGAGGTGCAGACAGGCGGCTTCAGCAAAGAGTCTATCCTGCCCAAGAGGAACAGCGATAAGCTGATC
GCCAGAAAGAAGGACTGGGACCCTAAGAAGTACGGCGGCTTCGACAGCCCCACCGTGGCCTATTCTGTGC
TGGTGGTGGCCAAAGTGGAAAAGGGCAAGTCCAAGAAACTGAAGAGTGTGAAAGAGCTGCTGGGGATCAC
CATCATGGAAAGAAGCAGCTTCGAGAAGAATCCCATCGACTTTCTGGAAGCCAAGGGCTACAAAGAAGTG
AAAAAGGACCTGATCATCAAGCTGCCTAAGTACTCCCTGTTCGAGCTGGAAAACGGCCGGAAGAGAATGC
TGGCCTCTGCCGGCGAACTGCAGAAGGGAAACGAACTGGCCCTGCCCTCCAAATATGTGAACTTCCTGTA
CCTGGCCAGCCACTATGAGAAGCTGAAGGGCTCCCCCGAGGATAATGAGCAGAAACAGCTGTTTGTGGAA
CAGCACAAGCACTACCTGGACGAGATCATCGAGCAGATCAGCGAGTTCTCCAAGAGAGTGATCCTGGCCG
ACGCTAATCTGGACAAAGTGCTGTCCGCCTACAACAAGCACCGGGATAAGCCCATCAGAGAGCAGGCCGA
GAATATCATCCACCTGTTTACCCTGACCAATCTGGGAGCCCCTGCCGCCTTCAAGTACTTTGACACCACC
ATCGACCGGAAGAGGTACACCAGCACCAAAGAGGTGCTGGACGCCACCCTGATCCACCAGAGCATCACCG
GCCTGTACGAGACACGGATCGACCTGTCTCAGCTGGGAGGCGACAGCGCTGGAGGAGGTGGAAGCGGAGG
AGGAGGAAGCGGAGGAGGAGGTAGCGGACCTAAGAAAAAGAGGAAGGTGGCGGCCGCTGGATCCGGACGG
GCTGACGCATTGGACGATTTTGATCTGGATATGCTGGGAAGTGACGCCCTCGATGATTTTGACCTTGACA
TGCTTGGTTCGGATGCCCTTGATGACTTTGACCTCGACATGCTCGGCAGTGACGCCCTTGATGATTTCGA
CCTGGACATGCTGATTAACACTAGTGGCGGCTCTGGCGGCGGCTCCGGAGGCTCTAGCCAGTACCTGCCC
GACACCGACGACAGGCACCGGATCGAGGAAAAGCGGAAGCGGACCTACGAGACATTCAAGAGCATCATGA
AGAAGTCCCCCTTCAGCGGCCCCACCGACCCTAGACCTCCACCTAGAAGAATCGCCGTGCCCAGCAGATC
CAGCGCCAGCGTGCCAAAACCTGCCCCCCAGCCTTACCCCTTCACCAGCAGCCTGAGCACCATCAACTAC
GACGAGTTCCCTACCATGGTGTTCCCCAGCGGCCAGATCTCTCAGGCCTCTGCTCTGGCTCCAGCCCCTC
CTCAGGTGCTGCCTCAGGCTCCTGCTCCTGCACCAGCTCCAGCCATGGTGTCTGCACTGGCTCAGGCACC
AGCACCCGTGCCTGTGCTGGCTCCTGGACCTCCACAGGCTGTGGCTCCACCAGCCCCTAAACCTACACAG
GCCGGCGAGGGCACACTGTCTGAAGCTCTGCTGCAGCTGCAGTTCGACGACGAGGATCTGGGAGCCCTGC
TGGGAAACAGCACCGATCCTGCCGTGTTCACCGACCTGGCCAGCGTGGACAACAGCGAGTTCCAGCAGCT
GCTGAACCAGGGCATCCCTGTGGCCCCTCACACCACCGAGCCCATGCTGATGGAATACCCCGAGGCCATC
ACCCGGCTCGTGACAGGCGCTCAGAGGCCTCCTGATCCAGCTCCTGCCCCTCTGGGAGCACCAGGCCTGC
CTAATGGACTGCTGTCTGGCGACGAGGACTTCAGCTCTATCGCCGATATGGATTTCTCAGCCTTGCTGGG
CTCTGGCAGCGGCAGCCGGGATTCCAGGGAAGGGATGTTTTTGCCGAAGCCTGAGGCCGGCTCCGCTATT
AGTGACGTGTTTGAGGGCCGCGAGGTGTGCCAGCCAAAACGAATCCGGCCATTTCATCCTCCAGGAAGTC
CATGGGCCAACCGCCCACTCCCCGCCAGCCTCGCACCAACACCAACCGGTCCAGTACATGAGCCAGTCGG
GTCACTGACCCCGGCACCAGTCCCTCAGCCACTGGACCCAGCGCCCGCAGTGACTCCCGAGGCCAGTCAC
CTGTTGGAGGACCCCGATGAAGAGACGAGCCAGGCTGTCAAAGCCCTTCGGGAGATGGCCGATACTGTGA
TTCCCCAGAAGGAAGAGGCTGCAATCTGTGGCCAAATGGACCTTTCCCATCCGCCCCCAAGGGGCCATCT
GGATGAGCTGACAACCACACTTGAGTCCATGACCGAGGATCTGAACCTGGACTCACCCCTGACCCCGGAA
TTGAACGAGATTCTGGATACCTTCCTGAACGACGAGTGCCTCTTGCATGCCATGCATATCAGCACAGGAC
TGTCCATCTTCGACACATCTCTGTTTGGTTAAAGCGAAGTCAATCCCAGAATTCGATATCAAGCTTATCG
ATAATCAACCTCTGGATTACAAAATTTGTGAAAGATTGACTGGTATTCTTAACTATGTTGCTCCTTTTAC
GCTATGTGGATACGCTGCTTTAATGCCTTTGTATCATGCTATTGCTTCCCGTATGGCTTTCATTTTCTCC
TCCTTGTATAAATCCTGGTTGCTGTCTCTTTATGAGGAGTTGTGGCCCGTTGTCAGGCAACGTGGCGTGG
TGTGCACTGTGTTTGCTGACGCAACCCCCACTGGTTGGGGCATTGCCACCACCTGTCAGCTCCTTTCCGG
GACTTTCGCTTTCCCCCTCCCTATTGCCACGGCGGAACTCATCGCCGCCTGCCTTGCCCGCTGCTGGACA
GGGGCTCGGCTGTTGGGCACTGACAATTCCGTGGTGTTGTCGGGGAAATCATCGTCCTTTCCTTGGCTGC
TCGCCTGTGTTGCCACCTGGATTCTGCGCGGGACGTCCTTCTGCTACGTCCCTTCGGCCCTCAATCCAGC
GGACCTTCCTTCCCGCGGCCTGCTGCCGGCTCTGCGGCCTCTTCCGCGTCTTCGCCTTCGCCCTCAGACG
AGTCGGATCTCCCTTTGGGCCGCCTCCCCGCATCGATACCGTCGACCTCGAGACCTAGAAAAACATGGAG
CAATCACAAGTAGCAATACAGCAGCTACCAATGCTGATTGTGCCTGGCTAGAAGCACAAGAGGAGGAGGA
GGTGGGTTTTCCAGTCACACCTCAGGTACCTTTAAGACCAATGACTTACAAGGCAGCTGTAGATCTTAGC
CACTTTTTAAAAGAAAAGGGGGGACTGGAAGGGCTAATTCACTCCCAACGAAGACAAGATATCCTTGATC
TGTGGATCTACCACACACAAGGCTACTTCCCTGATTGGCAGAACTACACACCAGGGCCAGGGATCAGATA
TCCACTGACCTTTGGATGGTGCTACAAGCTAGTACCAGTTGAGCAAGAGAAGGTAGAAGAAGCCAATGAA
GGAGAGAACACCCGCTTGTTACACCCTGTGAGCCTGCATGGGATGGATGACCCGGAGAGAGAAGTATTAG
AGTGGAGGTTTGACAGCCGCCTAGCATTTCATCACATGGCCCGAGAGCTGCATCCGGACTGTACTGGGTC
TCTCTGGTTAGACCAGATCTGAGCCTGGGAGCTCTCTGGCTAACTAGGGAACCCACTGCTTAAGCCTCAA
TAAAGCTTGCCTTGAGTGCTTCAAGTAGTGTGTGCCCGTCTGTTGTGTGACTCTGGTAACTAGAGATCCC
TCAGACCCTTTTAGTCAGTGTGGAAAATCTCTAGCAGGGCCCGTTTAAACCCGCTGATCAGCCTCGACTG
TGCCTTCTAGTTGCCAGCCATCTGTTGTTTGCCCCTCCCCCGTGCCTTCCTTGACCCTGGAAGGTGCCAC
TCCCACTGTCCTTTCCTAATAAAATGAGGAAATTGCATCGCATTGTCTGAGTAGGTGTCATTCTATTCTG
GGGGGTGGGGTGGGGCAGGACAGCAAGGGGGAGGATTGGGAAGACAATAGCAGGCATGCTGGGGATGCGG
TGGGCTCTATGGCTTCTGAGGCGGAAAGAACCAGCTGGGGCTCTAGGGGGTATCCCC
[34 nt withheld, positions 11748-11781]
GGGGGGGGTGGGGTGGGGCAGGACAGCAAGGGGGAGGATTGGGAAGACAATAGCAGGCATGCTGGGGATG
CGGTGGGCTCTATGGCTTCTGAGGCGGAAAGAACCAGCTGGGGCTCTAGGGGGTATCCCC
[124 nt withheld, positions 11912-12035]
C
[91 nt withheld, positions 12037-12127]
A
[49 nt withheld, positions 12129-12177]
CCTTTGACGTTGGAGTCCACGTTCTTT
[37 nt withheld, positions 12205-12241]
ACCCTATCTCGGTCTATTCTTTTGATTTATAAGGGATTTTGCCGATTTCGGCCTATTGGTTAAAAAATGA
GCTGATTTAACAAAAATTTAACGCGAATTAATTCTGTGGAATGTGTGTCAGTTAGGGTGTGGAAAGTCCC
CAGGCTCCCCAGCAGGCAGAAGTATGCAAAGCATGCATCTCAATTAGTCAGCAACCAGGTGTGGAAAGTC
CCCAGGCTCCCCAGCAGGCAGAAGTATGCAAAGCATGCATCTCAATTAGTCAGCAACCATAGTCCCGCCC
CTAACTCCGCCCATCCCGCCCCTAACTCCGCCCAGTTCCGCCCATTCTCCGCCCCATGGCTGACTAATTT
TTTTTATTTATGCAGAGGCCGAGGCCGCCTCTGCCTCTGAGCTATTCCAGAAGTAGTGAGGAGGCTTTTT
TGGAGGCCTAGGCTTTTGCAAAAAGCTCCCGGGAGCTTGTATATCCATTTTCGGATCTGATCAGCACGTG
TTGACAATTAATCATCGGCATAGTATATCGGCATAGTATAATACGACAAGGTGAGGAACTAAACCATGGC
CAAGTTGACCAGTGCCGTTCCGGTGCTCACCGCGCGCGACGTCGCCGGAGCGGTCGAGTTCTGGACCGAC
CGGCTCGGGTTCTCCCGGGACTTCGTGGAGGACGACTTCGCCGGTGTGGTCCGGGACGACGTGACCCTGT
TCATCAGCGCGGTCCAGGACCAGGTGGTGCCGGACAACACCCTGGCCTGGGTGTGGGTGCGCGGCCTGGA
CGAGCTGTACGCCGAGTGGTCGGAGGTCGTGTCCACGAACTTCCGGGACGCCTCCGGGCCGGCCATGACC
GAGATCGGCGAGCAGCCGTGGGGGCGGGAGTTCGCCCTGCGCGACCCGGCCGGCAACTGCGTGCACTTCG
TGGCCGAGGAGCAGGACTGACACGTGCTACGAGATTTCGATTCCACCGCCGCCTTCTATGAAAGGTTGGG
CTTCGGAATCGTTTTCCGGGACGCCGGCTGGATGATCCTCCAGCGCGGGGATCTCATGCTGGAGTTCTTC
GCCCACCCCAACTTGTTTATTGCAGCTTATAATGGTTACAAATAAAGCAATAGCATCACAAATTTCACAA
ATAAAGCATTTTTTTCACTGCATTCTAGTTGTGGTTTGTCCAAACTCATCAATGTATCTTATCATGTCTG
TATACCGTCGACCTCTAGCTAGAGCTTGGCGTAATCATGGTCATAGCTGTTTCCTGTGTGAAATTGTTAT
CCGCTCACAATTCCACACAACATACGAGCCGGAAGCATAAAGTGTAAAGCCTGGGGTGCCTAATGAGTGA
GCTAACTCACATTAATTGCGTTGCGCTCACTGCCCGCTTTCCAGTCGGGAAACCTGTCGTGCCAGCTGCA
TTAATGAATCGGCCAACGCGCGGGGAGAGGCGGTTTGCGTATTGGGCGCTCTTCCGCTTCCTCGCTCACT
GACTCGCTGCGCTCGGTCGTTCGGCTGCGGCGAGCGGTATCAGCTCACTCAAAGGCGGTAATACGGTTAT
CCACAGAATCAGGGGATAACGCAGGAAAGAACATGTGAGCAAAAGGCCAGCAAAAGGCCAGGAACCGTAA
AAAGGCCGCGTTGCTGGCGTTTTTCCATAGGCTCCGCCCCCCTGACGAGCATCACAAAAATCGACGCTCA
AGTCAGAGGTGGCGAAACCCGACAGGACTATAAAGATACCAGGCGTTTCCCCCTGGAAGCTCCCTCGTGC
GCTCTCCTGTTCCGACCCTGCCGCTTACCGGATACCTGTCCGCCTTTCTCCCTTCGGGAAGCGTGGCGCT
TTCTCATAGCTCACGCTGTAGGTATCTCAGTTCGGTGTAGGTCGTTCGCTCCAAGCTGGGCTGTGTGCAC
GAACCCCCCGTTCAGCCCGACCGCTGCGCCTTATCCGGTAACTATCGTCTTGAGTCCAACCCGGTAAGAC
ACGACTTATCGCCACTGGCAGCAGCCACTGGTAACAGGATTAGCAGAGCGAGGTATGTAGGCGGTGCTAC
AGAGTTCTTGAAGTGGTGGCCTAACTACGGCTACACTAGAAGAACAGTATTTGGTATCTGCGCTCTGCTG
AAGCCAGTTACCTTCGGAAAAAGAGTTGGTAGCTCTTGATCCGGCAAACAAACCACCGCTGGTAGCGGTG
GTTTTTTTGTTTGCAAGCAGCAGATTACGCGCAGAAAAAAAGGATCTCAAGAAGATCCTTTGATCTTTTC
TACGGGGTCTGACGCTCAGTGGAACGAAAACTCACGTTAAGGGATTTTGGTCATGAGATTATCAAAAAGG
ATCTTCACCTAGATCCTTTTAAATTAAAAATGAAGTTTTAAATCAATCTAAAGTATATATGAGTAAACTT
GGTCTGACAGTTACCAATGCTTAATCAGTGAGGCACCTATCTCAGCGATCTGTCTATTTCGTTCATCCAT
AGTTGCCTGACTCCCCGTCGTGTAGATAACTACGATACGGGAGGGCTTACCATCTGGCCCCAGTGCTGCA
ATGATACCGCGAGACCCACGCTCACCGGCTCCAGATTTATCAGCAATAAACCAGCCAGCCGGAAGGGCCG
AGCGCAGAAGTGGTCCTGCAACTTTATCCGCCTCCATCCAGTCTATTAATTGTTGCCGGGAAGCTAGAGT
AAGTAGTTCGCCAGTTAATAGTTTGCGCAACGTTGTTGCCATTGCTACAGGCATCGTGGTGTCACGCTCG
TCGTTTGGTATGGCTTCATTCAGCTCCGGTTCCCAACGATCAAGGCGAGTTACATGATCCCCCATGTTGT
GCAAAAAAGCGGTTAGCTCCTTCGGTCCTCCGATCGTTGTCAGAAGTAAGTTGGCCGCAGTGTTATCACT
CATGGTTATGGCAGCACTGCATAATTCTCTTACTGTCATGCCATCCGTAAGATGCTTTTCTGTGACTGGT
GAGTACTCAACCAAGTCATTCTGAGAATAGTGTATGCGGCGACCGAGTTGCTCTTGCCCGGCGTCAATAC
GGGATAATACCGCGCCACATAGCAGAACTTTAAAAGTGCTCATCATTGGAAAACGTTCTTCGGGGCGAAA
ACTCTCAAGGATCTTACCGCTGTTGAGATCCAGTTCGATGTAACCCACTCGTGCACCCAACTGATCTTCA
GCATCTTTTACTTTCACCAGCGTTTCTGGGTGAGCAAAAACAGGAAGGCAAAATGCCGCAAAAAAGGGAA
TAAGGGCGACACGGAAATGTTGAATACTCATACTCTTCCTTTTTCAATATTATTGAAGCATTTATCAGGG
TTATTGTCTCATGAGCGGATACATATTTGAATGTATTTAGAAAAATAAACAAATAGGGGTTCCGCGCACA
TTTCCCCGAAAAGTGCCACCTGAC
Features (pLannotate 1.2.2; 38 found; start..end, strand, type, name):
     31..83      -  misc_feature   bom (fragment): basis of mobility region from pBR322
    238..617     +  enhancer       CMV enhancer: human cytomegalovirus immediate early enhancer
    618..817     +  promoter       CMV promoter: human cytomegalovirus (CMV) immediate early promoter
    835..1015    +  LTR            5' LTR (truncated): truncated 5' long terminal repeat (LTR) from HIV-1
   1062..1187    +  misc_feature   HIV-1 Ψ: packaging signal of human immunodeficiency virus type 1
   1171..1534    +  CDS            HIV-1 gag (fragment): gag protein from human immunodeficiency virus 1; gag
   1680..1913    +  misc_feature   RRE: The Rev response element (RRE) of HIV-1 allows for Rev-dependent mRNA export from the nucleus to the cytoplasm.
   2290..2390    +  CDS            Rev (fragment): human immunodeficiency virus 1 (HIV-1) Rev protein; rev; enhances nuclear export of unspliced and incompletely spliced viral mRNAs
   2440..2557    +  misc_feature   cPPT/CTS: central polypurine tract and central termination sequence of HIV-1
   2609..2675    +  CDS            small t antigen (fragment): SV40 (simian virus 40) small t antigen
   2682..3860    +  promoter       EF-1α promoter: strong constitutive promoter for human elongation factor EF-1α
   3909..5603    +  CDS            Cas9(N): N-terminal portion of Streptococcus pyogenes Cas9 (Zetsche et al., 2015)
   5631..5948    +  CDS            miniSOG: miniSOG is a basic (constitutively fluorescent) cyan fluorescent protein published in 2011, derived from Arabidopsis thaliana. It requires the cofactor flavin for fluorescence.
   6060..8444    +  CDS            Cas9(C): C-terminal portion of Streptococcus pyogenes Cas9 (Zetsche et al., 2015)
   8739..9518    +  CDS            RELA (fragment): TF65_HUMAN - Also known as NFKB3. Experimental evidence at protein level: Swiss-Prot protein existence level 1. NF-kappa-B is a pleiotropic transcription factor present in almost all cell types and is the endpoint of a series of signal transduction events that are initiated by a vast array of stimuli related to many biological processes such as inflammation, immunity, differentiation, cell growth, tumorigenesis and apoptosis. NF-kappa-B is a homo- or heterodimeric complex formed by the Rel-like domain- containing proteins RELA/p65, RELB, NFKB1/p105, NFKB1/p50, REL and NFKB2/p52. The heterodime
   9537..10106   +  CDS            Rta AD: transcriptional activation domain from the human herpesvirus 4 (Epstein-Barr virus) replication and transcription activator Rta/BRLF1 (Hardwick et al., 1992; Chavez et al., 2015)
  10129..10153   +  misc_feature   MCS (fragment): pBluescript multiple cloning site
  10153..10741   +  misc_feature   WPRE: woodchuck hepatitis virus posttranscriptional regulatory element
  10678..11259   +  CDS            nef (fragment): NEF_HV1H2 - Experimental evidence at protein level: Swiss-Prot protein existence level 1. Extracellular Nef protein targets CD4(+) T-lymphocytes for apoptosis by interacting with CXCR4 surface receptors. From Human immunodeficiency virus type 1 group M subtype B (isolate HXB2) (HIV-1).
  11266..11446   +  LTR            5' LTR (truncated): truncated 5' long terminal repeat (LTR) from HIV-1
  11478..11702   +  polyA_signal   bGH poly(A) signal: bovine growth hormone polyadenylation signal
  11706..11727   +  promoter       SV40 promoter (fragment): SV40 enhancer and early promoter
  11748..11781   +  rep_origin     f1 ori (fragment) (sequence withheld): f1 bacteriophage origin of replication; arrow indicates direction of (+) strand synthesis
  11784..11866   +  polyA_signal   bGH poly(A) signal (fragment): bovine growth hormone polyadenylation signal
  11870..11891   +  promoter       SV40 promoter (fragment): SV40 enhancer and early promoter
  11912..12340   +  rep_origin     f1 ori (sequence partly withheld): f1 bacteriophage origin of replication; arrow indicates direction of (+) strand synthesis
  12354..12683   +  promoter       SV40 promoter: SV40 enhancer and early promoter
  12731..12778   +  promoter       EM7 promoter: synthetic bacterial promoter&nbsp
  12797..13171   +  CDS            BleoR: antibiotic-binding protein; Sh ble from Streptoalloteichus hindustanus; confers resistance to bleomycin, phleomycin, and Zeocin™
  13181..13306   +  CDS            ble (fragment): BLE_KLEPN - Experimental evidence at protein level: Swiss-Prot protein existence level 1. Binding protein with a strong affinity to the bleomycin family of antibiotics. Binds to CL990; an antimitotic-antibiotic compound. From Klebsiella pneumoniae.
  13301..13422   +  polyA_signal   SV40 poly(A) signal: SV40 polyadenylation signal
  13493..13515   -  protein_bind   lac operator (fragment): The lac repressor binds to the lac operator to inhibit transcription in E. coli. This inhibition can be relieved by adding lactose or isopropyl-β-D-thiogalactopyranoside (IPTG). lac repressor encoded by lacI
  13519..13549   -  promoter       lac promoter: promoter for the E. coli lac operon
  13564..13585   -  protein_bind   CAP binding site: CAP binding activates transcription in the presence of cAMP. E. coli catabolite activator protein
  13598..13690   -  CDS            lacI (fragment): lac repressor; lacI; The lac repressor binds to the lac operator to inhibit transcription in E. coli. This inhibition can be relieved by adding lactose or isopropyl-β-D-thiogalactopyranoside (IPTG).
  13873..14461   -  rep_origin     ori: high-copy-number ColE1/pMB1/pBR322/pUC origin of replication
  14632..15492   -  CDS            AmpR: β-lactamase; bla; confers resistance to ampicillin, carbenicillin, and related antibiotics
  15493..15597   -  promoter       AmpR promoter: bla
