[The description below was written by a language model from this plasmid's Addgene catalogue record and pLannotate feature annotations shown in this document.]
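Description:
dSpyCas9-E566-GS-LOV2-VPR is a mammalian expression and CRISPR plasmid of about 15.6 kb that encodes a light-switchable transcriptional activator. The catalogue lists the backbone only as custom, but the feature table shows a third-generation-style HIV-1 lentiviral transfer architecture. A CMV enhancer/promoter is fused to a truncated 5' LTR, followed by the Ψ packaging signal, RRE and cPPT/CTS, with a WPRE and a second truncated LTR plus bGH polyadenylation signal downstream. In bacteria it is maintained at high copy through a ColE1/pUC-type origin with ampicillin resistance, and an f1 origin is also present. An SV40 promoter/EM7-driven BleoR cassette with an SV40 poly(A) provides Zeocin selection. This cassette lies outside the LTR-flanked region, so it would not be carried into a packaged viral genome.

The payload is driven by the EF-1α promoter and consists of catalytically dead Streptococcus pyogenes Cas9 fused to the VPR activator. The annotation detects the p65/RELA and Epstein-Barr virus Rta activation domains of VPR, while the VP64 portion is not called separately. The Cas9 coding sequence is interrupted after residue E566 by the AsLOV2 photosensory domain, joined through glycine-serine linkers as the name indicates. The automated annotation labels this segment "miniSOG", a related LOV2-derived protein, and splits Cas9 into N- and C-terminal parts around it. LOV2 undergoes a blue-light-induced conformational change, and here this allosterically disrupts Cas9 function. The construct therefore activates target genes in the dark and is switched off by illumination, matching its stated purpose as a potent light-deactivated CRISPRa tool. No guide RNA cassette is annotated, so a guide would have to be supplied separately. The insert was assembled by Golden Gate cloning.
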