Addgene plasmid #231576: dSpyCas9-E566-GS-LOV2-VPR
Purpose: Potent light-deactivated CRISPRa
Depositing lab: Dominik Niopek. Depositing organization: Universitaet Heidelberg. Publication: Rational engineering of allosteric protein switches by in silico prediction of domain insertion sites. Wolf B, Shehu P, Brenker L, von Bachmann AL, Kroell AS, Southern N, Holderbach S, Eigenmann J, Aschenbrenner S, Mathony J, Niopek D. Nat Methods. 2025 Aug;22(8):1698-1706. doi: 10.1038/s41592-025-02741-z. Epub 2025 Aug 4. PubMed 40759748.
Backbone
  Vector backbone: custom
  Vector type: Mammalian Expression, CRISPR
  Selectable markers: Zeocin
Growth in bacteria
  Bacterial resistance: Ampicillin, 100 μg/mL
  Growth temperature: 37°C
  Growth strain: DH5alpha
  Copy number: High Copy
Gene/Insert
  Gene/Insert name: dSpyCas9-VPR with an AsLOV2 insertion behind E566
  Species: Synthetic
  Cloning method: Golden Gate
Terms and licenses: Academic/Nonprofit Terms; Industry Terms: Not Available to Industry
Depositor comments: Please visit https://doi.org/10.1101/2023.11.06.565805 for bioRxiv preprint.
How to cite: dSpyCas9-E566-GS-LOV2-VPR was a gift from Dominik Niopek (Addgene plasmid # 231576 ; http://n2t.net/addgene:231576 ; RRID:Addgene_231576)
